Addgene plasmid #86478: pCAM66
Purpose: Expresses p9-mCitrine
Depositing lab: Pamela Silver. Depositing organization: Harvard Medical School. Publication: Synthetic Lipid-Containing Scaffolds Enhance Production by Colocalizing Enzymes. Myhrvold C, Polka JK, Silver PA. ACS Synth Biol. 2016 Aug 3. 10.1021/acssynbio.6b00141 PubMed 27487319.
Backbone
  Vector backbone: pWW307
  Vector type: Bacterial Expression, Synthetic Biology
Growth in bacteria
  Bacterial resistance: Ampicillin, 100 μg/mL
  Growth temperature: 37°C
  Growth strain: DH5alpha
  Copy number: Low Copy
Gene/Insert
  Gene/Insert name: p9-mCitrine
  Species: Bacteriophage phi6
  Promoter: pBAD
  Tag / fusion protein: mCitrine (C terminal on insert)
  Cloning method: Gibson Cloning
  Sequencing primers: 5′ pBAD Forward from Eton Bio; 3′ pBAD Reverse from Eton Bio
Terms and licenses: Academic/Nonprofit Terms; Industry Terms: Not Available to Industry
How to cite: pCAM66 was a gift from Pamela Silver (Addgene plasmid # 86478 ; http://n2t.net/addgene:86478 ; RRID:Addgene_86478)
