[The description below was written by a language model from this plasmid's Addgene catalogue record and pLannotate feature annotations shown in this document.]
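Description:
pCAM66 is a bacterial expression plasmid built on the pWW307 backbone for arabinose-inducible production of a fluorescently tagged phage membrane protein in E. coli. It is maintained through a ColE1/pMB1-family origin and selected with ampicillin via the β-lactamase gene and its native promoter. The catalogue lists the plasmid as low copy, whereas the automated annotation labels the origin generically as a high-copy ColE1/pUC type; the record does not resolve this difference.

The payload is the P9 coding sequence from bacteriophage phi6, a small protein annotated as essential for phage membrane formation, fused directly at its C terminus to the yellow fluorescent protein mCitrine. The fusion is driven by the araBAD (pBAD) promoter, and the divergently transcribed araC regulator is carried on the same plasmid, so expression is repressed without L-arabinose and switched on when it is added.

Immediately downstream of mCitrine, the feature table shows a tet operator and a short match annotated as an H1-2O2 promoter fragment, most likely just reflecting tetO-containing promoter sequence. These are followed by an mRFP1 coding sequence and rrnB T1 and T7Te terminators. This looks like a second, TetR-responsive red reporter cassette, possibly inherited from the backbone, but the catalogue entry does not mention it and no tetR gene is annotated. Further rrnB-derived sequence (5S rRNA and T1 terminator) lies beyond it, and a short "capTEV" hit is probably just a His-tag-like remnant.

The associated work concerns synthetic lipid-containing scaffolds for colocalizing enzymes, so the construct is suited to visualizing P9 localization and scaffold assembly in bacterial cells.
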