Features (pLannotate 1.2.2; 16 found; start..end, strand, type, name):
      9..293     +  promoter       araBAD promoter: araBAD; promoter of the L-arabinose operon of E. coli; the araC regulatory gene is transcribed in the opposite direction (Guzman et al., 1995)
    319..588     +  CDS            P9: P9_BPPH6 - Protein predicted: Swiss-Prot protein existence level 4. Essential for membrane formation. From Pseudomonas phage phi6 (Bacteriophage phi-6).
    589..1302    +  CDS            mCitrine: mCitrine is a basic (constitutively fluorescent) yellow fluorescent protein published in 2001, derived from Aequorea victoria.
   1309..1327    +  protein_bind   tet operator: tetO; bacterial operator O2 for the tetR and tetA genes tetracycline repressor TetR
   1333..1352    +  promoter       H1-2O2 promoter (fragment): doxycycline-inducible variant of the human H1 RNA promoter (Henriksen et al., 2007)
   1388..2062    +  CDS            mRFP1: mRFP1 is a basic (constitutively fluorescent) red fluorescent protein published in 2002, derived from Discosoma sp.. It is reported to be a somewhat slowly-maturing monomer with low acid sensitivity.
   2083..2154    +  terminator     rrnB T1 terminator: transcription terminator T1 from the E. coli rrnB gene
   2170..2197    +  terminator     T7Te terminator: phage T7 early transcription terminator
   2283..2300    +  CDS            capTEV™ (fragment): composite tag for in vivo biotinylation, TEV protease cleavage, and 6xHis tagging
   2407..2522    +  ncRNA          5S rRNA: Accession: RF00001 - 5S ribosomal RNA
   2526..2572    +  terminator     rrnB T1 terminator: transcription terminator T1 from the E. coli rrnB gene
   2785..3373    -  rep_origin     ori: high-copy-number ColE1/pMB1/pBR322/pUC origin of replication
   3544..4404    -  CDS            AmpR: β-lactamase; bla; confers resistance to ampicillin, carbenicillin, and related antibiotics
   4405..4509    -  promoter       AmpR promoter: bla
   4599..4642    -  terminator     bacterial terminator: putative bacterial transcription terminator
   4701..5579    -  CDS            araC: L-arabinose regulatory protein; araC
>Addgene plasmid #86478 | pCAM66 | addgene full sequence | sequence record 173200 | Addgene NGS Result
ATTCAGAGAAGAAACCAATTGTCCATATTGCATCAGACATTGCCGTCACTGCGTCTTTTACTGGCTCTTC
TCGCTAACCAAACCGGTAACCCCGCTTATTAAAAGCATTCTGTAACAAAGCGGGACCAAAGCCATGACAA
AAACGCGTAACAAAAGTGTCTATAATCACGGCAGAAAAGTCCACATTGATTATTTGCACGGCGTCACACT
TTGCTATGCCATAGCATTTTTATCCATAAGATTAGCGGATCTTACCTGACGCTTTTTATCGCAACTCTCT
ACTGTTTCTCCATACCCGCTAGCTAAGGATGTTCCGTAATGCCATTTCCTCTTGTAAAGCAAGACCCAAC
CTCGAAGGCTTTCACTGAAGCCAGTGAACGCTCCACCGGCACCCAGATCCTGGACGTCGTCAAGGCCCCT
ATCGGCCTGTTCGGCGACGATGCCAAACACGAGTTCGTGACCCGTCAGGAACAAGCCGTCTCCGTCGTCA
GCTGGGCAGTTGCTGCCGGTCTGATCGGCGAGCTGATCGGCTACCGTGGTGCGCGTTCGGGTCGCAAAGC
GATCCTGGCCAACATCCCTTTCCTGGCCGTGAGCAAGGGCGAGGAGCTGTTCACCGGGGTGGTGCCCATC
CTGGTAGAGCTGGACGGCGACGTAAACGGCCACAAGTTCAGCGTGTCCGGCGAGGGCGAGGGCGATGCAA
CCTACGGCAAGCTGACCCTGAAGTTCATCTGCACCACCGGCAAGCTGCCCGTGCCCTGGCCCACCCTCGT
GACCACATTCGGCTACGGCCTGATGTGCTTCGCCCGCTACCCCGACCACATGAAGCAGCACGACTTCTTC
AAGTCCGCCATGCCCGAAGGCTACGTCCAGGAGCGCACCATCTTCTTCAAGGACGACGGCAACTACAAGA
CCCGCGCCGAGGTGAAGTTCGAGGGCGACACCCTGGTGAACCGCATCGAGCTGAAGGGCATCGACTTCAA
GGAGGACGGCAACATCCTGGGGCACAAGCTGGAGTACAACTACAACAGCCACAACGTCTATATCATGGCC
GACAAGCAGAAGAACGGCATCAAGGTGAACTTCAAGATCCGCCACAACATCGAGGACGGCAGCGTGCAGC
TCGCCGACCACTACCAGCAGAACACCCCCATCGGCGACGGCCCCGTGCTGCTGCCCGACAACCACTACCT
GAGCTACCAGTCCAAGCTGAGCAAAGACCCCAACGAGAAGCGCGATCACATGGTCCTGCTGGAGTTCGTG
ACCGCCGCCGGGATCACTCTCGGCATGGACGAGCTGTACAAGTAGTCTTCCCTATCAGTGATAGAGATTG
ACATCCCTATCAGTGATAGAGATACTGAGCACGGATCTGAAAGAGGAGAAAGGATCTATGGCAAGTAGCG
AAGACGTTATCAAAGAGTTCATGCGTTTCAAAGTTCGTATGGAAGGTTCCGTTAACGGTCACGAGTTCGA
AATCGAAGGTGAAGGTGAAGGTCGTCCGTACGAAGGTACCCAGACCGCTAAACTGAAAGTTACCAAAGGT
GGTCCGCTGCCGTTCGCTTGGGACATCCTGTCCCCGCAGTTCCAGTACGGTTCCAAAGCTTACGTTAAAC
ACCCGGCTGACATCCCGGACTACCTGAAACTGTCCTTCCCGGAAGGTTTCAAATGGGAACGTGTTATGAA
CTTCGAAGACGGTGGTGTTGTTACCGTTACCCAGGACTCCTCCCTGCAAGACGGTGAGTTCATCTACAAA
GTTAAACTGCGTGGTACCAACTTCCCGTCCGACGGTCCGGTTATGCAGAAAAAAACCATGGGTTGGGAAG
CTTCCACCGAACGTATGTACCCGGAAGACGGTGCTCTGAAAGGTGAAATCAAAATGCGTCTGAAACTGAA
AGACGGTGGTCACTACGACGCTGAAGTTAAAACCACCTACATGGCTAAAAAACCGGTTCAGCTGCCGGGT
GCTTACAAAACCGACATCAAACTGGACATCACCTCCCACAACGAAGACTACACCATCGTTGAACAGTACG
AACGTGCTGAAGGTCGTCACTCCACCGGTGCTTAATAAGGATCTCCAGGCATCAAATAAAACGAAAGGCT
CAGTCGAAAGACTGGGCCTTTCGTTTTATCTGTTGTTTGTCGGTGAACGCTCTCTACTAGAGTCACACTG
GCTCACCTTCGGGTGGGCCTTTCTGCGTTTATAGGATCCTAACTCGAGTAATGAGAAGCTTGGGCCCGAA
CAAAAACTCATCTCAGAAGAGGATCTGAATAGCGCCGTCGACCATCATCATCATCATCATTGAGTTTAAA
CGGTCTCCAGCTTGGCTGTTTTGGCGGATGAGAGAAGATTTTCAGCCTGATACAGATTAAATCAGAACGC
AGAAGCGGTCTGATAAAACAGAATTTGCCTGGCGGCAGTAGCGCGGTGGTCCCACCTGACCCCATGCCGA
ACTCAGAAGTGAAACGCCGTAGCGCCGATGGTAGTGTGGGGTCTCCCCATGCGAGAGTAGGGAACTGCCA
GGCATCAAATAAAACGAAAGGCTCAGTCGAAAGACTGGGCCTTTCGTTTTATCTGTTGTTTGTCGGTGAA
CTAATTTCTAGACTGCAGGCTTCCTCGCTCACTGACTCGCTGCGCTCGGTCGTTCGGCTGCGGCGAGCGG
TATCAGCTCACTCAAAGGCGGTAATACGGTTATCCACAGAATCAGGGGATAACGCAGGAAAGAACATGTG
AGCAAAAGGCCAGCAAAAGGCCAGGAACCGTAAAAAGGCCGCGTTGCTGGCGTTTTTCCACAGGCTCCGC
CCCCCTGACGAGCATCACAAAAATCGACGCTCAAGTCAGAGGTGGCGAAACCCGACAGGACTATAAAGAT
ACCAGGCGTTTCCCCCTGGAAGCTCCCTCGTGCGCTCTCCTGTTCCGACCCTGCCGCTTACCGGATACCT
GTCCGCCTTTCTCCCTTCGGGAAGCGTGGCGCTTTCTCATAGCTCACGCTGTAGGTATCTCAGTTCGGTG
TAGGTCGTTCGCTCCAAGCTGGGCTGTGTGCACGAACCCCCCGTTCAGCCCGACCGCTGCGCCTTATCCG
GTAACTATCGTCTTGAGTCCAACCCGGTAAGACACGACTTATCGCCACTGGCAGCAGCCACTGGTAACAG
GATTAGCAGAGCGAGGTATGTAGGCGGTGCTACAGAGTTCTTGAAGTGGTGGCCTAACTACGGCTACACT
AGAAGAACAGTATTTGGTATCTGCGCTCTGCTGAAGCCAGTTACCTTCGGAAAAAGAGTTGGTAGCTCTT
GATCCGGCAAACAAACCACCGCTGGTAGCGGTGGTTTTTTTGTTTGCAAGCAGCAGATTACGCGCAGAAA
AAAAGGATCTCAAGAAGATCCTTTGATCTTTTCTACGGGGTCTGACGCTCAGTGGAACGAAAACTCACGT
TAAGGGATTTTGGTCATGAGATTATCAAAAAGGATCTTCACCTAGATCCTTTTAAATTAAAAATGAAGTT
TTAAATCAATCTAAAGTATATATGAGTAAACTTGGTCTGACAGTTACCAATGCTTAATCAGTGAGGCACC
TATCTCAGCGATCTGTCTATTTCGTTCATCCATAGTTGCCTGACTCCCCGTCGTGTAGATAACTACGATA
CGGGAGGGCTTACCATCTGGCCCCAGTGCTGCAATGATACCGCGAGACCCACGCTCACCGGCTCCAGATT
TATCAGCAATAAACCAGCCAGCCGGAAGGGCCGAGCGCAGAAGTGGTCCTGCAACTTTATCCGCCTCCAT
CCAGTCTATTAATTGTTGCCGGGAAGCTAGAGTAAGTAGTTCGCCAGTTAATAGTTTGCGCAACGTTGTT
GCCATTGCTACAGGCATCGTGGTGTCACGCTCGTCGTTTGGTATGGCTTCATTCAGCTCCGGTTCCCAAC
GATCAAGGCGAGTTACATGATCCCCCATGTTGTGCAAAAAAGCGGTTAGCTCCTTCGGTCCTCCGATCGT
TGTCAGAAGTAAGTTGGCCGCAGTGTTATCACTCATGGTTATGGCAGCACTGCATAATTCTCTTACTGTC
ATGCCATCCGTAAGATGCTTTTCTGTGACTGGTGAGTACTCAACCAAGTCATTCTGAGAATAGTGTATGC
GGCGACCGAGTTGCTCTTGCCCGGCGTCAATACGGGATAATACCGCGCCACATAGCAGAACTTTAAAAGT
GCTCATCATTGGAAAACGTTCTTCGGGGCGAAAACTCTCAAGGATCTTACCGCTGTTGAGATCCAGTTCG
ATGTAACCCACTCGTGCACCCAACTGATCTTCAGCATCTTTTACTTTCACCAGCGTTTCTGGGTGAGCAA
AAACAGGAAGGCAAAATGCCGCAAAAAAGGGAATAAGGGCGACACGGAAATGTTGAATACTCATACTCTT
CCTTTTTCAATATTATTGAAGCATTTATCAGGGTTATTGTCTCATGAGCGGATACATATTTGAATGTATT
TAGAAAAATAAACAAATAGGGGTTCCGCGCACATTTCCCCGAAAAGTGCCACCTGACGTCTAAGAAACCA
TTATTATCATGACATTAACCTATAAAAATAGGCGTATCACGAGGCAGAATTTCAGATAAAAAAAATCCTT
AGCTTTCGCTAAGGATGATTTCTGGAATTCACTAGTCTATGCTACTCCATCGAGCCGTCAATTGTCTGAT
TCGTTACCAATTATGACAACTTGACGGCTACATCATTCACTTTTTCTTCACAACCGGCACGGAACTCGCT
CGGGCTGGCCCCGGTGCATTTTTTAAATACCCGCGAGAAATAGAGTTGATCGTCAAAACCAACATTGCGA
CCGACGGTGGCGATAGGCATCCGGGTGGTGCTCAAAAGCAGCTTCGCCTGGCTGATACGTTGGTCCTCGC
GCCAGCTTAAGACGCTAATCCCTAACTGCTGGCGGAAAAGACGTGACAGACGCGACGGCGACAAGCAAAC
ATGCTGTGCGACGCTGGCGATATCAAAATTGCTGTCTGCCAGGTGATCGCTGATGTACTGACAAGCCTCG
CGTACCCGATTATCCATCGGTGGATGGAGCGACTCGTTAATCGCTTCCATGCGCCGCAGCAACAATTGCT
CAAGCAGATTTATCGCCAGCAGCTCCGAATAGCGCCCTTCCCCTTGCCCGGCGTTAATGATTTGCCCAAA
CAGGTCGCTGAAATGCGGCTGGTGCGCTTCATCCGGGCGAAAGAACCCCGTATTGGCAAATATTGACGGC
CAGTTAAGCCATTCATGCCAGTAGGCGCGCGGACGAAAGTAAACCCACTGGTGATACCATTCGCGAGCCT
CCGGATGACGACCGTAGTGATGAATCTCTCCTGGCGGGAACAGCAAAATATCACCCGGTCGGCAAACAAA
TTCTCGTCCCTGATTTTTCACCACCCCCTGACCGCGAATGGTGAGATTGAGAATATAACCTTTCATTCCC
AGCGGTCGGTCGATAAAAAAATCGAGATAACCGTTGGCCTCAATCGGCGTTAAACCCGCCACCAGATGGG
CATTAAACGAGTATCCCGGCAGCAGGGGATCATTTTGCGCTTCAGCCATACTTTTCATACTCCCGCC
